>Addgene plasmid #199687 | pFB-CG-LYCHOS WT-HA-GFP | addgene full sequence | sequence record 392118 | Addgene NGS Result
TTCTCTGTCACAGAATGAAAATTTTTCTGTCATCTCTTCGTTATTAATGTTTGTAATTGACTGAATATCA
ACGCTTATTTGCAGCCTGAATGGCGAATGGG
[124 nt withheld, positions 102-225]
C
[91 nt withheld, positions 227-317]
A
[49 nt withheld, positions 319-367]
CCTTTGACGTTGGAGTCCACGTTCTT
[37 nt withheld, positions 394-430]
ACCCTATCTCGGTCTATTCTTTTGATTTATAAGGGATTTTGCCGATTTCGGCCTATTGGTTAAAAAATGA
GCTGATTTAACAAAAATTTAACGCGAATTTTAACAAAATATTAACGCTTACAATTTAGGTGGCACTTTTC
GGGGAAATGTGCGCGGAACCCCTATTTGTTTATTTTTCTAAATACATTCAAATATGTATCCGCTCATGAG
ACAATAACCCTGATAAATGCTTCAATAATATTGAAAAAGGAAGAGTATGAGTATTCAACATTTCCGTGTC
GCCCTTATTCCCTTTTTTGCGGCATTTTGCCTTCCTGTTTTTGCTCACCCAGAAACGCTGGTGAAAGTAA
AAGATGCTGAAGATCAGTTGGGTGCACGAGTGGGTTACATCGAACTGGATCTCAACAGCGGTAAGATCCT
TGAGAGTTTTCGCCCCGAAGAACGTTTTCCAATGATGAGCACTTTTAAAGTTCTGCTATGTGGCGCGGTA
TTATCCCGTATTGACGCCGGGCAAGAGCAACTCGGTCGCCGCATACACTATTCTCAGAATGACTTGGTTG
AGTACTCACCAGTCACAGAAAAGCATCTTACGGATGGCATGACAGTAAGAGAATTATGCAGTGCTGCCAT
AACCATGAGTGATAACACTGCGGCCAACTTACTTCTGACAACGATCGGAGGACCGAAGGAGCTAACCGCT
TTTTTGCACAACATGGGGGATCATGTAACTCGCCTTGATCGTTGGGAACCGGAGCTGAATGAAGCCATAC
CAAACGACGAGCGTGACACCACGATGCCTGTAGCAATGGCAACAACGTTGCGCAAACTATTAACTGGCGA
ACTACTTACTCTAGCTTCCCGGCAACAATTAATAGACTGGATGGAGGCGGATAAAGTTGCAGGACCACTT
CTGCGCTCGGCCCTTCCGGCTGGCTGGTTTATTGCTGATAAATCTGGAGCCGGTGAGCGTGGGTCTCGCG
GTATCATTGCAGCACTGGGGCCAGATGGTAAGCCCTCCCGTATCGTAGTTATCTACACGACGGGGAGTCA
GGCAACTATGGATGAACGAAATAGACAGATCGCTGAGATAGGTGCCTCACTGATTAAGCATTGGTAACTG
TCAGACCAAGTTTACTCATATATACTTTAGATTGATTTAAAACTTCATTTTTAATTTAAAAGGATCTAGG
TGAAGATCCTTTTTGATAATCTCATGACCAAAATCCCTTAACGTGAGTTTTCGTTCCACTGAGCGTCAGA
CCCCGTAGAAAAGATCAAAGGATCTTCTTGAGATCCTTTTTTTCTGCGCGTAATCTGCTGCTTGCAAACA
AAAAAACCACCGCTACCAGCGGTGGTTTGTTTGCCGGATCAAGAGCTACCAACTCTTTTTCCGAAGGTAA
CTGGCTTCAGCAGAGCGCAGATACCAAATACTGTTCTTCTAGTGTAGCCGTAGTTAGGCCACCACTTCAA
GAACTCTGTAGCACCGCCTACATACCTCGCTCTGCTAATCCTGTTACCAGTGGCTGCTGCCAGTGGCGAT
AAGTCGTGTCTTACCGGGTTGGACTCAAGACGATAGTTACCGGATAAGGCGCAGCGGTCGGGCTGAACGG
GGGGTTCGTGCACACAGCCCAGCTTGGAGCGAACGACCTACACCGAACTGAGATACCTACAGCGTGAGCT
ATGAGAAAGCGCCACGCTTCCCGAAGGGAGAAAGGCGGACAGGTATCCGGTAAGCGGCAGGGTCGGAACA
GGAGAGCGCACGAGGGAGCTTCCAGGGGGAAACGCCTGGTATCTTTATAGTCCTGTCGGGTTTCGCCACC
TCTGACTTGAGCGTCGATTTTTGTGATGCTCGTCAGGGGGGCGGAGCCTATGGAAAAACGCCAGCAACGC
GGCCTTTTTACGGTTCCTGGCCTTTTGCTGGCCTTTTGCTCACATGTTCTTTCCTGCGTTATCCCCTGAT
TCTGTGGATAACCGTATTACCGCCTTTGAGTGAGCTGATACCGCTCGCCGCAGCCGAACGACCGAGCGCA
GCGAGTCAGTGAGCGAGGAAGCGGAAGAGCGCCTGATGCGGTATTTTCTCCTTACGCATCTGTGCGGTAT
TTCACACCGCATAGACCAGCCGCGTAACCTGGCAAAATCGGTTACGGTTGAGTAATAAATGGATGCCCTG
CGTAAGCGGGTGTGGGCGGACAATAAAGTCTTAAACTGAACAAAATAGATCTAAACTATGACAATAAAGT
CTTAAACTAGACAGAATAGTTGTAAACTGAAATCAGTCCAGTTATGCTGTGAAAAAGCATACTGGACTTT
TGTTATGGCTAAAGCAAACTCTTCATTTTCTGAAGTGCAAATTGCCCGTCGTATTAAAGAGGGGCGTGGC
CAAGGGCATGGTAAAGACTATATTCGCGGCGTTGTGACAATTTACCGAACAACTCCGCGGCCGGGAAGCC
GATCTCGGCTTGAACGAATTGTTAGGTGGCGGTACTTGGGTCGATATCAAAGTGCATCACTTCTTCCCGT
ATGCCCAACTTTGTATAGAGAGCCACTGCGGGATCGTCACCGTAATCTGCTTGCACGTAGATCACATAAG
CACCAAGCGCGTTGGCCTCATGCTTGAGGAGATTGATGAGCGCGGTGGCAATGCCCTGCCTCCGGTGCTC
GCCGGAGACTGCGAGATCATAGATATAGATCTCACTACGCGGCTGCTCAAACTTGGGCAGAACGTAAGCC
GCGAGAGCGCCAACAACCGCTTCTTGGTCGAAGGCAGCAAGCGCGATGAATGTCTTACTACGGAGCAAGT
TCCCGAGGTAATCGGAGTCCGGCTGATGTTGGGAGTAGGTGGCTACGTCTCCGAACTCACGACCGAAAAG
ATCAAGAGCAGCCCGCATGGATTTGACTTGGTCAGGGCCGAGCCTACATGTGCGAATGATGCCCATACTT
GAGCCACCTAACTTTGTTTTAGGGCGACTGCCCTGCTGCGTAACATCGTTGCTGCTGCGTAACATCGTTG
CTGCTCCATAACATCAAACATCGACCCACGGCGTAACGCGCTTGCTGCTTGGATGCCCGAGGCATAGACT
GTACAAAAAAACAGTCATAACAAGCCATGAAAACCGCCACTGCGCCGTTACCACCGCTGCGTTCGGTCAA
GGTTCTGGACCAGTTGCGTGAGCGCATACGCTACTTGCATTACAGTTTACGAACCGAACAGGCTTATGTC
AACTGGGTTCGTGCCTTCATCCGTTTCCACGGTGTGCGTCACCCGGCAACCTTGGGCAGCAGCGAAGTCG
AGGCATTTCTGTCCTGGCTGGCGAACGAGCGCAAGGTTTCGGTCTCCACGCATCGTCAGGCATTGGCGGC
CTTGCTGTTCTTCTACGGCAAGGTGCTGTGCACGGATCTGCCCTGGCTTCAGGAGATCGGAAGACCTCGG
CCGTCGCGGCGCTTGCCGGTGGTGCTGACCCCGGATGAAGTGGTTCGCATCCTCGGTTTTCTGGAAGGCG
AGCATCGTTTGTTCGCCCAGGACTCTAGCTATAGTTCTAGTGGTTGGCTACGTATACTCCGGAATATTAA
TAGATCATGGAGATAATTAAAATGATAACCATCTCGCAAATAAATAAGTATTTTACTGTTTTCGTAACAG
TTTTGTAATAAAAAAACCTATAAATATTCCGGATTATTCATACCGTCCCACCATCGGGCGCGGATCCGCC
ACCATGAATTCTAATTTACCTGCAGAGAACTTAACCATTGCAGTCAATATGACCAAGACTTTGCCTACAG
CAGTAACGCATGGATTTAATTCCACTAATGACCCACCTTCAATGTCAATTACAAGGCTTTTTCCAGCCTT
ACTGGAATGCTTTGGCATTGTCCTTTGTGGCTACATAGCAGGAAGGGCCAATGTCATAACATCAACCCAG
GCCAAAGGACTAGGAAATTTTGTCTCCAGATTTGCACTTCCAGCTTTATTATTCAAAAACATGGTTGTAC
TTAATTTTTCCAATGTGGACTGGTCCTTCCTATATAGTATCTTAATTGCCAAAGCTTCTGTATTTTTCAT
TGTATGTGTATTAACCTTATTGGTTGCCAGTCCTGATAGTCGATTTAGCAAAGCTGGACTATTCCCTATT
TTTGCTACACAAAGTAATGACTTTGCATTGGGATACCCTATAGTTGAAGCTTTATATCAAACTACATACC
CAGAATATCTCCAGTACATTTATTTGGTGGCACCAATATCTCTTATGATGTTAAACCCTATAGGGTTTAT
TTTCTGTGAAATCCAAAAGTGGAAAGACACTCAAAATGCTTCTCAAAATAAAATAAAAATTGTGGGACTC
GGACTCCTGCGTGTATTACAGAACCCAATAGTATTTATGGTCTTCATTGGCATCGCCTTCAATTTTATTC
TTGATCGAAAGGTACCTGTATATGTCGAAAATTTTCTTGATGGACTTGGAAATTCTTTTTCTGGATCAGC
CCTATTTTATCTTGGTCTCACGATGGTGGGAAAAATAAAGAGACTGAAGAAGTCGGCATTTGTAGTACTA
ATTCTTCTCATCACAGCTAAACTTCTGGTGCTGCCACTTCTGTGCAGAGAAATGGTGGAACTCTTGGACA
AGGGCGACAGTGTGGTGAACCATACAAGTTTATCAAATTATGCATTTCTGTATGGTGTATTTCCTGTAGC
ACCAGGAGTGGCTATCTTTGCAACACAATTCAACATGGAAGTAGAAATTATAACCTCAGGGATGGTGATA
AGCACATTTGTGTCTGCTCCCATCATGTACGTTTCTGCCTGGTTACTGACCTTTCCCACTATGGACCCTA
AGCCATTGGCATATGCCATCCAGAATGTTAGTTTTGATATAAGTATTGTCAGCCTGATCTCCTTGATCTG
GTCTCTGGCTATTCTTCTTTTGAGTAAGAAATATAAACAGCTTCCTCATATGCTTACAACTAATTTACTC
ATTGCTCAGTCTATTGTCTGTGCTGGAATGATGATATGGAATTTTGTTAAAGAAAAAAATTTTGTTGGAC
AAATTTTGGTGTTTGTTCTATTGTACAGCTCCCTCTATAGCACCTACCTGTGGACAGGCCTTCTAGCAAT
TTCTTTGTTTCTTTTGAAAAAGCGAGAGAGGGTACAAATTCCTGTTGGAATAATCATAATATCTGGCTGG
GGAATTCCTGCTCTCCTTGTTGGTGTTCTTTTGATAACTGGAAAACACAATGGAGATAGCATTGACTCAG
CCTTCTTTTATGGAAAAGAACAGATGATCACCACAGCAGTCACCCTGTTCTGCAGCATCCTGATAGCTGG
CATATCCCTCATGTGCATGAACCAGACTGCCCAAGCAGGAAGCTATGAAGGTTTCGATCAGTCTCAGAGC
CACAAAGTGGTGGAGCCTGGAAATACTGCTTTTGAGGAGAGTCCAGCACCAGTAAATGAACCAGAACTTT
TTACAAGCTCTATTCCAGAAACAAGTTGCTGCTCCTGCTCCATGGGAAATGGTGAATTACACTGCCCATC
AATAGAGCCAATAGCAAACACAAGCACCAGTGAGCCTGTGATTCCTTCGTTTGAGAAAAACAATCATTGT
GTGAGTCGCTGTAACTCCCAGAGCTGCATATTAGCCCAGGAAGAAGAACAGTATCTACAGAGTGGAGACC
AGCAACTGACCCGACATGTGTTGCTGTGTTTACTTCTCATCATTGGCCTGTTCGCTAATCTTTCCAGTTG
TTTATGGTGGCTATTCAACCAAGAGCCTGGAAGACTTTATGTTGAGTTACAGTTTTTCTGTGCCGTGTTT
AACTTTGGTCAGGGATTTATTTCCTTTGGAATCTTTGGATTAGATAAACATTTAATCATCCTGCCTTTCA
AAAGAAGACTTGAATTCCTATGGAACAATAAAGACACAGCAGAAAACAGGGATTCTCCTGTTTCAGAGGA
AATAAAAATGACCTGTCAACAATTTATCCATTATCACCGTGACCTCTGTATCCGAAACATTGTCAAAGAA
AGAAGGTGTGGTGCAAAGACTTCTGCTGGAACTTTCTGTGGCTGTGACCTGGTGAGCTGGCTAATTGAAG
TCGGCCTTGCCTCCGACCGTGGTGAAGCTGTGATATACGGAGACAGGCTGGTACAAGGGGGAGTCATCCA
ACATATTACCAATGAGTATGAATTCCGGGATGAGTACTTGTTTTACAGATTTCTTCAAAAGAGTCCTGAA
CAGAGTCCTCCTGCTATTAATGCAAACACTCTCCAACAGGAAAGATATAAAGAAATTGAGCATTCATCCC
CACCCTCACATTCCCCTAAGACCGGTGGCTCCGGTGGACATCACCACCATCATCACGGATCCGGTGGTTC
TGCCGGTGGCTCCGGTTCTGGCTCCAGCGGTGGCAGCTCTGGTGCGGCGGCCGCATACCCATACGATGTT
CCAGATTACGCTTCGAATTCTCTGGAGGTGCTGTTCCAGGGTCCTGCGGCCGCCGTCTCAAAGGGAGAAG
AGCTGTTCACTGGTGTTGTTCCAATCCTCGTGGAACTCGACGGTGATGTCAACGGCCATAAGTTCAGCGT
ATCCGGAGAAGGTGAAGGCGACGCAACCTACGGTAAACTGACACTGAAGTTTATTTGCACCACCGGAAAG
CTGCCAGTGCCATGGCCCACTTTGGTGACGACGTTGACTTACGGAGTCCAATGTTTCAGCCGCTACCCGG
ATCACATGAAGCAACACGACTTCTTTAAGTCTGCTATGCCCGAGGGATACGTCCAGGAGCGCACTATTTT
CTTTAAAGATGATGGAAACTACAAGACAAGAGCCGAGGTGAAGTTCGAGGGTGACACCCTCGTGAACCGT
ATTGAGCTTAAGGGCATTGACTTTAAGGAAGATGGCAACATCCTGGGACACAAGCTCGAATACAACTACA
ATTCCCATAACGTATACATCATGGCGGACAAACAAAAGAATGGCATCAAGGTAAACTTCAAGATCAGACA
TAACATCGAGGATGGTTCGGTGCAACTTGCAGACCACTACCAGCAGAACACCCCAATCGGTGACGGTCCC
GTGCTCCTTCCCGACAACCACTACCTGAGCACACAGTCCAAGCTATCAAAAGACCCTAACGAAAAGCGTG
ACCACATGGTGCTTCTCGAATTTGTCACAGCTGCTGGTATCACCCTGGGTATGGACGAACTGTACAAGTC
GGGACTGCGTAGTGCGGCCGCACACCATCATCATCACCACCATCACCATCACTGATAAAAGCTTGTCGAG
AAGTACTAGAGGATCATAATCAGCCATACCACATTTGTAGAGGTTTTACTTGCTTTAAAAAACCTCCCAC
ACCTCCCCCTGAACCTGAAACATAAAATGAATGCAATTGTTGTTGTTAACTTGTTTATTGCAGCTTATAA
TGGTTACAAATAAAGCAATAGCATCACAAATTTCACAAATAAAGCATTTTTTTCACTGCATTCTAGTTGT
GGTTTGTCCAAACTCATCAATGTATCTTATCATGTCTGGATCTGATCACTGCTTGAGCCTAGGAGATCCG
AACCAGATAAGTGAAATCTAGTTCCAAACTATTTTGTCATTTTTAATTTTCGTATTAGCTTACGACGCTA
CACCCAGTTCCCATCTATTTTGTCACTCTTCCCTAAATAATCCTTAAAAACTCCATTTCCACCCCTCCCA
GTTCCCAACTATTTTGTCCGCCCACAGCGGGGCATTTTTCTTCCTGTTATGTTTTTAATCAAACATCCTG
CCAACTCCATGTGACAAACCGTCATCTTCGGCTACTTT
Features (pLannotate 1.2.2; 17 found; start..end, strand, type, name):
     81..97      +  CDS            lacZα (fragment): LacZα fragment of β-galactosidase; lacZ fragment
    102..556     +  rep_origin     f1 ori (sequence partly withheld): f1 bacteriophage origin of replication; arrow indicates direction of (+) strand synthesis
    582..686     +  promoter       AmpR promoter: bla
    687..1547    +  CDS            AmpR: β-lactamase; bla; confers resistance to ampicillin, carbenicillin, and related antibiotics
   1718..2306    +  rep_origin     ori: high-copy-number ColE1/pMB1/pBR322/pUC origin of replication
   2492..2543    -  misc_feature   bom (fragment): basis of mobility region from pBR322
   2611..2835    -  mobile_element Tn7R: mini-Tn7 element (right end of the Tn7 transposon) Tn7
   2902..3435    -  CDS            GmR: gentamycin acetyltransferase; aacC1; confers resistance to gentamycin
   3624..3652    -  promoter       Pc promoter: intI1 (promoter lies within the coding sequence); class 1 integron promoter
   3630..3977    -  CDS            YPR2_ECOLX (fragment): Protein predicted: Swiss-Prot protein existence level 4. From Escherichia coli.
   4004..4095    +  promoter       polyhedrin promoter: polh from Autographa californica; promoter for the baculovirus polyhedrin gene
   4144..6753    +  CDS            GPR155: GP155_HUMAN - Also known as PGR22. Experimental evidence at transcript level: Swiss-Prot protein existence level 2. From Homo sapiens (Human).
   6856..6883    +  CDS            3xHA (fragment): three tandem HA epitope tags
   6925..7638    +  CDS            mEGFP: mEGFP is a basic (constitutively fluorescent) green fluorescent protein published in 2002, derived from Aequorea victoria. It has moderate acid sensitivity.
   7722..7805    +  CDS            large T antigen (fragment): large T antigen from SV40 (simian virus 40)
   7828..7962    +  polyA_signal   SV40 poly(A) signal: SV40 polyadenylation signal
   7991..8156    -  mobile_element Tn7L: mini-Tn7 element (left end of the Tn7 transposon) Tn7
