[The description below was written by a language model from this plasmid's Addgene catalogue record and pLannotate feature annotations shown in this document.]
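Description:
pFB-CG-LYCHOS WT-HA-GFP is a pFastBac-based baculovirus donor (transfer) plasmid for expressing wild-type human LYCHOS, also known as GPR155, in insect cells. In bacteria it is maintained as a high-copy plasmid through a ColE1/pUC-type origin and selected with ampicillin via the β-lactamase gene; an f1 origin is also present. The expression cassette and a gentamicin acetyltransferase gene, driven by a class 1 integron Pc promoter, lie between the Tn7R and Tn7L ends of a mini-Tn7 element. In pFastBac-type systems this arrangement allows the flanked segment to be transposed into a baculovirus shuttle genome (bacmid) in a suitable E. coli host. Gentamicin resistance marks the transposed segment, and the resulting recombinant bacmid is used to generate virus.

Within the transposable segment, the strong, very late polyhedrin promoter from Autographa californica drives the full-length GPR155 coding sequence, which was cloned between BamHI and BstBI sites that both remain intact. Transcription ends at an SV40 polyadenylation signal. According to the catalogue fields, the protein carries a set of C-terminal additions: an HA epitope, EGFP, an HRV 3C protease cleavage site and a polyhistidine (10xHis) tag. The feature table confirms an HA-related fragment and a GFP annotated as the monomeric mEGFP variant downstream of the receptor. It does not annotate the 3C site or the His tag, so their exact order cannot be read from the record. Tags of this kind generally support fluorescence monitoring of expression, immunodetection, affinity purification and protease removal of tags. The record states only that the plasmid is intended for LYCHOS expression in insect cells, and it is associated with work on lysosomal cholesterol signalling to mTORC1.
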