Addgene plasmid #199687: pFB-CG-LYCHOS WT-HA-GFP
Purpose: Expression of LYCHOS WT in insect cells
Depositing lab: Roberto Zoncu. Depositing organization: University of California, Berkeley. Publication: Lysosomal GPCR-like protein LYCHOS signals cholesterol sufficiency to mTORC1. Shin HR, Citron YR, Wang L, Tribouillard L, Goul CS, Stipp R, Sugasawa Y, Jain A, Samson N, Lim CY, Davis OB, Castaneda-Carpio D, Qian M, Nomura DK, Perera RM, Park E, Covey DF, Laplante M, Evers AS, Zoncu R. Science. 2022 Sep 16;377(6612):1290-1298. doi: 10.1126/science.abg6621. Epub 2022 Aug 25. PubMed 36007018.
Backbone
  Vector backbone: pFastbac
  Vector type: Insect Expression
  Selectable markers: Gentamicin
Growth in bacteria
  Bacterial resistance: Ampicillin, 100 μg/mL
  Growth temperature: 37°C
  Growth strain: DH5alpha
  Copy number: High Copy
Gene/Insert
  Gene/Insert name: LYCHOS (alt name: GPR155)
  Species: H. sapiens (human)
  Entrez Gene: GPR155 (a.k.a. DEP.7, DEPDC3, PGR22)
  Tag / fusion protein: EGFP (C terminal on insert); HA (C terminal on insert); His (C terminal on insert); HRV 3C (C terminal on insert); 10xHis (C terminal on insert)
  Cloning method: Restriction Enzyme; 5′ cloning site BamHI (not destroyed); 3′ cloning site BstBI (not destroyed)
  Sequencing primers: 5′ aaatgataaccatctcgc
Terms and licenses: Academic/Nonprofit Terms; Industry Terms: Not Available to Industry
How to cite: pFB-CG-LYCHOS WT-HA-GFP was a gift from Roberto Zoncu (Addgene plasmid # 199687 ; http://n2t.net/addgene:199687 ; RRID:Addgene_199687)
